Addgene plasmid #89153: pTYB11-PTBP1-RRM1
Purpose: Recombinant expression of PTBP1-RRM1 in E.coli
Depositing lab: Frédéric Allain. Depositing organization: ETH Zurich (Swiss Federal Institute of Technology). Publication: Structural modeling of protein-RNA complexes using crosslinking of segmentally isotope-labeled RNA and MS/MS. Dorn G, Leitner A, Boudet J, Campagne S, von Schroetter C, Moursy A, Aebersold R, Allain FH. Nat Methods. 2017 Mar 27. doi: 10.1038/nmeth.4235. PubMed 28346450.
Backbone
  Vector backbone: pTYB11
  Backbone manufacturer: NEB
  Backbone size w/o insert (bp): 7412
  Total vector size (bp): 7800
  Vector type: Bacterial Expression
Growth in bacteria
  Bacterial resistance: Ampicillin, 100 μg/mL
  Growth temperature: 37°C
  Growth strain: DH5alpha
  Copy number: Unknown
Gene/Insert
  Gene/Insert name: Polypyrimidine Tract Binding Protein 1 RNA Recognition Motif 1 (alt name: PTBP1 RNA Binding Domain 1)
  Species: H. sapiens (human)
  Insert size (bp): 372
  Entrez Gene: PTBP1 (a.k.a. HNRNP-I, HNRNPI, HNRPI, PTB, PTB-1, PTB-T, PTB2, PTB3, PTB4, pPTB)
  Promoter: T7
  Tag / fusion protein: chitin binding domain (N terminal on backbone); Intein (N terminal on backbone)
  Cloning method: Restriction Enzyme; 5′ cloning site SapI (unknown if destroyed); 3′ cloning site XhoI (not destroyed)
  Sequencing primers: 5′ ---; 3′ T7 terminator
Resource information
  A portion of this plasmid was derived from a plasmid made by: Christophe Maris
Terms and licenses: Academic/Nonprofit Terms; Industry Terms: Not Available to Industry
How to cite: pTYB11-PTBP1-RRM1 was a gift from Frédéric Allain (Addgene plasmid # 89153 ; http://n2t.net/addgene:89153 ; RRID:Addgene_89153)
