[The description below was written by a language model from this plasmid's Addgene catalogue record and pLannotate feature annotations shown in this document.]
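Description:
pTYB11-PTBP1-RRM1 is a bacterial expression plasmid built on the pTYB11 backbone, a commercial intein-fusion vector for tag-free protein purification from E. coli. It replicates from a ColE1/pMB1-type origin, with the rop gene and a bom fragment retained from its pBR322 ancestry, and is selected through the β-lactamase gene conferring ampicillin resistance. An M13 phage origin is also present, allowing single-stranded DNA production. Several short tetracycline-resistance, lacZα, mbeC and rrnB-derived fragments in the annotation appear to be backbone remnants rather than functional parts.

The expression cassette is driven by a T7 promoter followed by a lac operator and the phage T7 gene 10 ribosome binding site, and ends at a T7 terminator. A plasmid-borne lacI gene supplies the repressor, so transcription requires a host that provides T7 RNA polymerase and is inducible with IPTG. The open reading frame encodes the Saccharomyces cerevisiae VMA1 intein with a Bacillus circulans chitin binding domain inserted between its 5′ and 3′ portions. This is fused at its C-terminal end to the roughly 370 bp insert encoding RNA recognition motif 1 of human polypyrimidine tract binding protein 1, cloned between SapI and XhoI sites. The annotation tool matched this insert to the mouse orthologue, but the catalogue records the species as human.

In this arrangement the fusion protein can be captured on chitin resin, and thiol-induced cleavage at the intein C-terminus then releases the RRM1 domain without the tag. The stated purpose is recombinant production of PTBP1-RRM1 in E. coli. The associated publication concerns structural modelling of protein–RNA complexes by crosslinking and mass spectrometry.

The sequenced record is 7,741 nt, slightly shorter than the approximate 7,800 bp listed in the catalogue.
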