Features (pLannotate 1.2.2; 26 found; start..end, strand, type, name):
     36..624     +  rep_origin     ori: high-copy-number ColE1/pMB1/pBR322/pUC origin of replication
    801..891     -  misc_feature   bom (fragment): basis of mobility region from pBR322
    993..1184    -  CDS            rop: Rop protein, which maintains plasmids at low copy number; rop
   1225..1335    +  CDS            mbeC (fragment): MBEC_ECOLX - Experimental evidence at protein level: Swiss-Prot protein existence level 1. Required for efficient mobilization of ColE1 plasmid and is thus essential to promote the specific transfer of the plasmid during conjugation. Probably functions by inducing DNA bending, helping the MbeA relaxase to melt the DNA around the nic site and cleave the phosphodiester bond. Binds specifically double-stranded DNA (dsDNA) containing the ColE1 oriT but does not recognize the inverted repeat (IR). From Escherichia coli.
   1370..1692    -  CDS            TcR (fragment): tetracycline efflux protein; tet; confers resistance to tetracycline
   1707..1728    -  protein_bind   CAP binding site: CAP binding activates transcription in the presence of cAMP. E. coli catabolite activator protein
   1741..2823    -  CDS            lacI: lac repressor; lacI; The lac repressor binds to the lac operator to inhibit transcription in E. coli. This inhibition can be relieved by adding lactose or isopropyl-β-D-thiogalactopyranoside (IPTG).
   2824..2901    -  promoter       lacI promoter: lacI
   2909..3188    -  CDS            TcR (fragment): tetracycline efflux protein; tet; confers resistance to tetracycline
   3210..3228    +  promoter       T7 promoter: promoter for bacteriophage T7 RNA polymerase
   3229..3253    +  protein_bind   lac operator: The lac repressor binds to the lac operator to inhibit transcription in E. coli. This inhibition can be relieved by adding lactose or isopropyl-β-D-thiogalactopyranoside (IPTG). lac repressor encoded by lacI
   3268..3290    +  RBS            RBS: efficient ribosome binding site from bacteriophage T7 gene 10 (Olins and Rangwala, 1989)
   3343..4161    +  CDS            Sce VMA intein 5' region: 5' region of the intein from the yeast Vma1 subunit of the vacuolar ATPase (Chong et al., 1998); Saccharomyces cerevisiae VMA1
   4168..4320    +  CDS            CBD: chitin binding domain from chitinase A1 (Watanabe et al., 1994); Bacillus circulans chiA
   4324..4872    +  CDS            Sce VMA intein 3' region: modified 3' region of the intein from the yeast Vma1 subunit of the vacuolar ATPase (Chong et al., 1998); Saccharomyces cerevisiae VMA1; C-terminal cleavage of this intein can be induced by thiols.
   4828..5241    +  CDS            Ptbp1 (fragment): PTBP1_MOUSE - Also known as Ptb. Experimental evidence at protein level: Swiss-Prot protein existence level 1. Plays a role in pre-mRNA splicing and in the regulation of alternative splicing events. Activates exon skipping of its own pre- mRNA during muscle cell differentiation. Binds to the polypyrimidine tract of introns. May promote RNA looping when bound to two separate polypyrimidine tracts in the same pre-mRNA. May promote the binding of U2 snRNP to pre-mRNA. Cooperates with RAVER1 to modulate switching between mutually exclusive exons during maturation of the TPM1 pre- mRNA. Represses t
   5278..5327    +  CDS            SET1 (fragment): solubility-enhancement tag derived from T7 phage gene 10B
   5335..5382    +  terminator     T7 terminator: transcription terminator for bacteriophage T7 RNA polymerase
   5405..5509    -  CDS            TcR (fragment): tetracycline efflux protein; tet; confers resistance to tetracycline
   5569..5723    +  CDS            lacZα (fragment): LacZα fragment of β-galactosidase; lacZ fragment
   5816..5931    +  ncRNA          5S rRNA: Accession: RF00001 - 5S ribosomal RNA
   5935..6021    +  terminator     rrnB T1 terminator: Escherichia coli rrnB; transcription terminator T1 from the E. coli rrnB gene
   6113..6140    +  terminator     rrnB T2 terminator: transcription terminator T2 from the E. coli rrnB gene
   6159..6250    +  promoter       AmpR promoter: bla
   6251..7111    +  CDS            AmpR: β-lactamase; bla; confers resistance to ampicillin, carbenicillin, and related antibiotics
   7153..7666    -  rep_origin     M13 ori (sequence partly withheld): M13 bacteriophage origin of replication; arrow indicates direction of (+) strand synthesis
>Addgene plasmid #89153 | pTYB11-PTBP1-RRM1 | addgene full sequence | sequence record 176274 | Addgene NGS Result
GCGTCAGACCCCGTAGAAAAGATCAAAGGATCTTCTTGAGATCCTTTTTTTCTGCGCGTAATCTGCTGCT
TGCAAACAAAAAAACCACCGCTACCAGCGGTGGTTTGTTTGCCGGATCAAGAGCTACCAACTCTTTTTCC
GAAGGTAACTGGCTTCAGCAGAGCGCAGATACCAAATACTGTCCTTCTAGTGTAGCCGTAGTTAGGCCAC
CACTTCAAGAACTCTGTAGCACCGCCTACATACCTCGCTCTGCTAATCCTGTTACCAGTGGCTGCTGCCA
GTGGCGATAAGTCGTGTCTTACCGGGTTGGACTCAAGACGATAGTTACCGGATAAGGCGCAGCGGTCGGG
CTGAACGGGGGGTTCGTGCACACAGCCCAGCTTGGAGCGAACGACCTACACCGAACTGAGATACCTACAG
CGTGAGCTATGAGAAAGCGCCACGCTTCCCGAAGGGAGAAAGGCGGACAGGTATCCGGTAAGCGGCAGGG
TCGGAACAGGAGAGCGCACGAGGGAGCTTCCAGGGGGAAACGCCTGGTATCTTTATAGTCCTGTCGGGTT
TCGCCACCTCTGACTTGAGCGTCGATTTTTGTGATGCTCGTCAGGGGGGCGGAGCCTATGGAAAAACGCC
AGCAACGCGGCCTTTTTACGGTTCCTGGCCTTTTGCTGGCCTTTTGCTCACATGTTCTTTCCTGCGTTAT
CCCCTGATTCTGTGGATAACCGTATTACCGCCTTTGAGTGAGCTGATACCGCTCGCCGCAGCCGAACGAC
CGAGCGCAGCGAGTCAGTGAGCGAGGAAGCTATGGTGCACTCTCAGTACAATCTGCTCTGATGCCGCATA
GTTAAGCCAGTATACACTCCGCTATCGCTACGTGACTGGGTCATGGCTGCGCCCCGACACCCGCCAACAC
CCGCTGACGCGCCCTGACGGGCTTGTCTGCTCCCGGCATCCGCTTACAGACAAGCTGTGACCGTCTCCGG
GAGCTGCATGTGTCAGAGGTTTTCACCGTCATCACCGAAACGCGCGAGGCAGCTGCGGTAAAGCTCATCA
GCGTGGTCGTGCAGCGATTCACAGATGTCTGCCTGTTCATCCGCGTCCAGCTCGTTGAGTTTCTCCAGAA
GCGTTAATGTCTGGCTTCTGATAAAGCGGGCCATGTTAAGGGCGGTTTTTTCCTGTTTGGTCACTGATGC
CTCCGTGTAAGGGGGATTTCTGTTCATGGGGGTAATGATACCGATGAAACGAGAGAGGATGCTCACGATA
CGGGTTACTGATGATGAACATGCCCGGTTACTGGAACGTTGTGAGGGTAAACAACTGGCGGTATGGATGC
GGCGGGACCAGAGAAAAATCACTCAGGGTCAATGCCAGCCGAACGCCAGCAAGACGTAGCCCAGCGCGTC
GGCCGCCATGCCGGCGATAATGGCCTGCTTCTCGCCGAAACGTTTGGTGGCGGGACCAGTGACGAAGGCT
TGAGCGAGGGCGTGCAAGATTCCGAATACCGCAAGCGACAGGCCGATCATCGTCGCGCTCCAGCGAAAGC
GGTCCTCGCCGAAAATGACCCAGAGCGCTGCCGGCACCTGTCCTACGAGTTGCATGATAAAGAAGACAGT
CATAAGTGCGGCGACGATAGTCATGCCCCGCGCCCACCGGAAGGAGCTGACTGGGTTGAAGGCTCTCAAG
GGCATCGGTCGAGATCCCGGTGCCTAATGAGTGAGCTAACTTACATTAATTGCGTTGCGCTCACTGCCCG
CTTTCCAGTCGGGAAACCTGTCGTGCCAGCTGCATTAATGAATCGGCCAACGCGCGGGGAGAGGCGGTTT
GCGTATTGGGCGCCAGGGTGGTTTTTCTTTTCACCAGTGAGACGGGCAACAGCTGATTGCCCTTCACCGC
CTGGCCCTGAGAGAGTTGCAGCAAGCGGTCCACGCTGGTTTGCCCCAGCAGGCGAAAATCCTGTTTGATG
GTGGTTAACGGCGGGATATAACATGAGCTGTCTTCGGTATCGTCGTATCCCACTACCGAGATATCCGCAC
CAACGCGCAGCCCGGACTCGGTAATGGCGCGCATTGCGCCCAGCGCCATCTGATCGTTGGCAACCAGCAT
CGCAGTGGGAACGATGCCCTCATTCAGCATTTGCATGGTTTGTTGAAAACCGGACATGGCACTCCAGTCG
CCTTCCCGTTCCGCTATCGGCTGAATTTGATTGCGAGTGAGATATTTATGCCAGCCAGCCAGACGCAGAC
GCGCCGAGACAGAACTTAATGGGCCCGCTAACAGCGCGATTTGCTGGTGACCCAATGCGACCAGATGCTC
CACGCCCAGTCGCGTACCGTCTTCATGGGAGAAAATAATACTGTTGATGGGTGTCTGGTCAGAGACATCA
AGAAATAACGCCGGAACATTAGTGCAGGCAGCTTCCACAGCAATGGCATCCTGGTCATCCAGCGGATAGT
TAATGATCAGCCCACTGACGCGTTGCGCGAGAAGATTGTGCACCGCCGCTTTACAGGCTTCGACGCCGCT
TCGTTCTACCATCGACACCACCACGCTGGCACCCAGTTGATCGGCGCGAGATTTAATCGCCGCGACAATT
TGCGACGGCGCGTGCAGGGCCAGACTGGAGGTGGCAACGCCAATCAGCAACGACTGTTTGCCCGCCAGTT
GTTGTGCCACGCGGTTGGGAATGTAATTCAGCTCCGCCATCGCCGCTTCCACTTTTTCCCGCGTTTTCGC
AGAAACGTGGCTGGCCTGGTTCACCACGCGGGAAACGGTCTGATAAGAGACACCGGCATACTCTGCGACA
TCGTATAACGTTACTGGTTTCACATTCACCACCCTGAATTGACTCTCTTCCGGGCGCTATCATGCCATAC
CGCGAAAGGTTTTGCGCCATTCGATGGTGTCCGGGATCTCGACGCTCTCCCTTATGCGACTCCTGCATTA
GGAAGCAGCCCAGTAGTAGGTTGAGGCCGTTGAGCACCGCCGCCGCAAGGAATGGTGCATGCAAGGAGAT
GGCGCCCAACAGTCCCCCGGCCACGGGGCCTGCCACCATACCCACGCCGAAACAAGCGCTCATGAGCCCG
AAGTGGCGAGCCCGATCTTCCCCATCGGTGATGTCGGCGATATAGGCGCCAGCAACCGCACCTGTGGCGC
CGGTGATGCCGGCCACGATGCGTCCGGCGTAGAGGATCGAGATCTCGATCCCGCGAAATTAATACGACTC
ACTATAGGGGAATTGTGAGCGGATAACAATTCCCCTCTAGAAATAATTTTGTTTAACTTTAAGAAGGAGA
TATACTTATGAAAATCGAAGAAGGTAAACTGGTAATCGGTTCCCTGGAGGGTTGCTTTGCCAAGGGTACC
AATGTTTTAATGGCGGATGGGTCTATTGAATGTATTGAAAACATTGAGGTTGGTAATAAGGTCATGGGTA
AAGATGGCAGACCTCGTGAGGTAATTAAATTGCCCAGAGGAAGAGAAACTATGTACAGCGTCGTGCAGAA
AAGTCAGCACAGAGCCCACAAAAGTGACTCAAGTCGTGAAGTGCCAGAATTACTCAAGTTTACGTGTAAT
GCGACCCATGAGTTGGTTGTTAGAACACCTCGTAGTGTCCGCCGTTTGTCTCGTACCATTAAGGGTGTCG
AATATTTTGAAGTTATTACTTTTGAGATGGGCCAAAAGAAAGCCCCCGACGGTAGAATTGTTGAGCTTGT
CAAGGAAGTTTCAAAGAGCTACCCAATATCTGAGGGGCCTGAGAGAGCCAACGAATTAGTAGAATCCTAT
AGAAAGGCTTCAAATAAAGCTTATTTTGAGTGGACTATTGAGGCCAGAGATCTTTCTCTGTTGGGTTCCC
ATGTTCGTAAAGCTACCTACCAGACTTACGCTCCAATTCTTTATGAGAATGACCACTTTTTCGACTACAT
GCAAAAAAGTAAGTTTCATCTCACCATTGAAGGTCCAAAAGTACTTGCTTATTTACTTGGTTTATGGATT
GGTGATGGATTGTCTGACAGGGCAACTTTTTCGGTTGATTCCAGAGATACTTCTTTGATGGAACGTGTTA
CTGAATATGCTGAAAAGTTGAATTTGTGCGCCGAGTATAAGGACAGAAAAGAACCACAAGTTGCCAAAAC
TGTTAATTTGTACTCTAAAGTTGTCAGAGGTGCTAGCACAAATCCTGGTGTATCCGCTTGGCAGGTCAAC
ACAGCTTATACTGCGGGACAATTGGTCACATATAACGGCAAGACGTATAAATGTTTGCAGCCCCACACCT
CCTTGGCAGGATGGGAACCATCCAACGTTCCTGCCTTGTGGCAGCTTCAAGGTGGCCATGGTGGTATTCG
CAATAATCTTAATACTGAGAATCCATTATGGGACGCTATTGTTGGCTTAGGATTCTTGAAGGACGGTGTC
AAAAATATTCCTTCTTTCTTGTCTACGGACAATATCGGTACTCGTGAAACATTTCTTGCTGGTCTAATTG
ATTCTGATGGCTATGTTACTGATGAGCATGGTATTAAAGCAACAATAAAGACAATTCATACTTCTGTCAG
AGATGGTTTGGTTTCCCTTGCTCGTTCTTTAGGCTTAGTAGTCTCGGTTAACGCAGAACCTGCTAAGGTT
GACATGAATGTCACCAAACATAAAATTAGTTATGCTATTTATATGTCTGGTGGAGATGTTTTGCTTAACG
TTCTTTCGAAGTGTGCCGGCTCTAAAAAATTCAGGCCTGCTCCCGCCGCTGCTTTTGCACGTGAGTGCCG
CGGATTTTATTTCGAGTTACAAGAATTGAAGGAAGACGATTATTATGGGATTACTTTATCTGATGATTCT
GATCATCAGTTTTTGCTTGGATCCCAGGTTGTTGTACAGAACGGAAATGACAGCAAGAAGTTCAAAGGTG
ACAGCCGAAGTGCAGGCGTCCCCTCTAGAGTGATCCACATCCGGAAGCTCCCCATCGACGTCACGGAGGG
GGAAGTCATCTCCCTGGGGCTGCCCTTTGGGAAGGTCACCAACCTCCTGATGCTGAAGGGGAAAAACCAG
GCCTTCATCGAGATGAACACGGAGGAGGCTGCCAACACCATGGTGAACTACTACACCTCGGTGACCCCTG
TGCTGCGCGGCCAGCCCATCTACATCCAGTTCTCTAACCACAAGGAGCTGAAGACCGACAGCTCTCCCAA
CCAGGCGCGGGCCCAGGCGGCCCTGCAGGCGGTGAACTCGGTCCAGTCGGGGAACCTGGCCTGACTCGAG
CCCGGGTGACTGCAGGAAGGGGATCCGGCTGCTAACAAAGCCCGAAAGGAAGCTGAGTTGGCTGCTGCCA
CCGCTGAGCAATAACTAGCATAACCCCTTGGGGCCTCTAAACGGGTCTTGAGGGGTTTTTTGCTGAAAGG
AGGAACTATATCCGGATATCCCGCAAGAGGCCCGGCAGTACCGGCATAACCAAGCCTATGCCTACAGCAT
CCAGGGTGACGGTGCCGAGGATGACGATGAGCGCATTGTTAGATTTCATACACGGTGCCTGACTGCGTTA
GCAATTTAACTGTGATAAACTACCGCATTAAAGCTTGGCACTGGCCGTCGTTTTACAACGTCGTGACTGG
GAAAACCCTGGCGTTACCCAACTTAATCGCCTTGCAGCACATCCCCCTTTCGCCAGCTGGCGTAATAGCG
AAGAGGCCCGCACCGATCGCCCTTCCCAACAGTTGCGCAGCCTGAATGGCGAATGGCAGCTTGGCTGTTT
TGGCGGATGAGATAAGATTTTCAGCCTGATACAGATTAAATCAGAACGCAGAAGCGGTCTGATAAAACAG
AATTTGCCTGGCGGCAGTAGCGCGGTGGTCCCACCTGACCCCATGCCGAACTCAGAAGTGAAACGCCGTA
GCGCCGATGGTAGTGTGGGGTCTCCCCATGCGAGAGTAGGGAACTGCCAGGCATCAAATAAAACGAAAGG
CTCAGTCGAAAGACTGGGCCTTTCGTTTTATCTGTTGTTTGTCGGTGAACGCTCTCCTGAGTAGGACAAA
TCCGCCGGGAGCGGATTTGAACGTTGCGAAGCAACGGCCCGGAGGGTGGCGGGCAGGACGCCCGCCATAA
ACTGCCAGGCATCAAATTAAGCAGAAGGCCATCCTGACGGATGGCCTTTTTGCGTTTCTACAAACTCTTT
TGTTTATTTTTCTAAATACATTCAAATATGTATCCGCTCATGAGACAATAACCCTGATAAATGCTTCAAT
AATATTGAAAAAGGAAGAGTATGAGTATTCAACATTTCCGTGTCGCCCTTATTCCCTTTTTTGCGGCATT
TTGCCTTCCTGTTTTTGCTCACCCAGAAACGCTGGTGAAAGTAAAAGATGCTGAAGATCAGTTGGGTGCA
CGAGTGGGTTACATCGAACTGGATCTCAACAGCGGTAAGATCCTTGAGAGTTTTCGCCCCGAAGAACGTT
TCCCAATGATGAGCACTTTTAAAGTTCTGCTATGTGGCGCGGTATTATCCCGTGTTGACGCCGGGCAAGA
GCAACTCGGTCGCCGCATACACTATTCTCAGAATGACTTGGTTGAGTACTCACCAGTCACAGAAAAGCAT
CTTACGGATGGCATGACAGTAAGAGAATTATGCAGTGCTGCCATAACCATGAGTGATAACACTGCGGCCA
ACTTACTTCTGACAACGATCGGAGGACCGAAGGAGCTAACCGCTTTTTTGCACAACATGGGGGATCATGT
AACTCGCCTTGATCGTTGGGAACCGGAGCTGAATGAAGCCATACCAAACGACGAGCGTGACACCACGATG
CCTGTAGCAATGGCAACAACGTTGCGCAAACTATTAACTGGCGAACTACTTACTCTAGCTTCCCGGCAAC
AATTAATAGACTGGATGGAGGCGGATAAAGTTGCAGGACCACTTCTGCGCTCGGCCCTTCCGGCTGGCTG
GTTTATTGCTGATAAATCTGGAGCCGGTGAGCGTGGGTCTCGCGGTATCATTGCAGCACTGGGGCCAGAT
GGTAAGCCCTCCCGTATCGTAGTTATCTACACGACGGGGAGTCAGGCAACTATGGATGAACGAAATAGAC
AGATCGCTGAGATAGGTGCCTCACTGATTAAGCATTGGTAACTGTCAGACCAAGTTTACTCATATATACT
TTAGATTGATT
[38 nt withheld, positions 7152-7189]
A
[37 nt withheld, positions 7191-7227]
ATTTTGTTAAAATTCGCGTTAAATTTTTGTTAAATCAGCTCATTTTTTAACCAATAGGCCGAAATCGGCA
AAATCCCTTATAAATCAAAAGAATAGACCGAGATAGGGT
[37 nt withheld, positions 7337-7373]
AAAGAACGTGGACTCCAACGTCAAAGG
[141 nt withheld, positions 7401-7541]
G
[125 nt withheld, positions 7543-7667]
AAAGGATCTAGGTGAAGATCCTTTTTGATAATCTCATGACCAAAATCCCTTAACGTGAGTTTTCGTTCCA
CTGA
