>Addgene plasmid #89153 | pTYB11-PTBP1-RRM1 | depositor partial sequence | sequence record 172782 | T7 terminator, coding region for PTBP1-RRM1
CCCTTCCTGCAGTCACCCGGGCTCGAGTCAGGCCAGGTTCCCCGACTGGACCGAGTTCACCGCCTGCAGG
GCCGCCTGGGCCCGCGCCTGGTTGGGAGAGCTGTCGGTCTTCAGCTCCTTGTGGTTAGAGAACTGGATGT
AGATGGGCTGGCCGCGCAGCACAGGGGTCACCGAGGTGTAGTAGTTCACCATGGTGTTGGCAGCCTCCTC
CGTGTTCATCTCGATGAAGGCCTGGTTTTTCCCCTTCAGCATCAGGAGGTTGGTGACCTTCCCAAAGGGC
AGCCCCAGGGAGATGACTTCCCCCTCCGTGACGTCGATGGGGAGCTTCCGGATGTGGATCACTCTAGAGG
GGACGCCTGCACTTCGGCTGTCACCTTTGAACTTCTTGCTGTCATTTCCGTTCTGTACAACAACCTGGGA
TCCAAGCAAAAACTGATGATCAGAATCATCAGATAAAGTAATCCCATAATAATCGTCTTCCTTCAATTCT
TGTAACTCGAAATAAAATCCGCGGCACTCACGTGCAAAAGCAGCGGCGGGAGCAGGCCTGAATTTTTTAG
AGCCGGCACACTTCGAAAGAACGTTAAGCAAAACATCTCCACCAGACATATAAATAGCATAACTAATTTT
ATGTTTGGTGACATTCATGTCAACCTTAGCAGGTTCTGCGTTAACCGAGACTACTAAGCCTAAAGAACGA
GCAAGGGAAACCAAACCATCTCTGACAGAAGTATGAATTGTCTTTATTGTTGCTTTAATACCATGCTCAT
CAGTAACATAGCCATCAGAATCAATTAGACCAGCAAGAAATGTTTCACGAGTACCGATATTGTCCGTAGA
CAAGAAAGAAGGAATATTTTTGACACCGTCCTTCAAGAATCCTAAGCCAACAATAGCGTCCCATAATGGA
TTCTCAGTATTAAGATTATTGCGAATACCACCATGGCCACCTTGAAGCTGCCACAAGGCAGGAACGTTGG
ATGGTTCCCATCCTGCCAAGGAGGTGTGGGGCTGCA
